Addgene plasmid #20973: Epsin1 deltaUIM-ECFP
Depositing lab: Xiaowei Zhuang. Depositing organization: Harvard University. Publication: Epsin 1 is a cargo-specific adaptor for the clathrin-mediated endocytosis of the influenza virus. Chen C, Zhuang X. Proc Natl Acad Sci U S A. 2008 Aug 19. 105(33):11790-5. 10.1073/pnas.0803711105 PubMed 18689690.
Backbone
  Vector backbone: pECFP-N1
  Backbone manufacturer: Clontech
  Backbone size w/o insert (bp): 4733
  Vector type: Mammalian Expression
  Selectable markers: Neomycin (select with G418)
Growth in bacteria
  Bacterial resistance: Kanamycin, 50 μg/mL
  Growth temperature: 37°C
  Growth strain: DH5alpha
  Copy number: High Copy
Gene/Insert
  Gene/Insert name: Epsin1 deltaUIM (alt name: Epsin1)
  Species: R. norvegicus (rat)
  Insert size (bp): 1475
  GenBank ID: NC_005100
  Entrez Gene: Epn1
  Tag / fusion protein: ECFP (C terminal on backbone)
  Cloning method: Restriction Enzyme; 5′ cloning site HindIII (unknown if destroyed); 3′ cloning site AgeI (unknown if destroyed)
  Sequencing primers: 5′ CMV-Forward
Resource information
  A portion of this plasmid was derived from a plasmid made by: Gift of P. De Camilli (Yale University, New Haven, CT) for providing plasmids containing rat epsin 1 cDNA
Terms and licenses: Academic/Nonprofit Terms; Industry Terms: Not Available to Industry
How to cite: Epsin1 deltaUIM-ECFP was a gift from Xiaowei Zhuang (Addgene plasmid # 20973 ; http://n2t.net/addgene:20973 ; RRID:Addgene_20973)
