[The description below was written by a language model from this plasmid's Addgene catalogue record.]
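Description:
Epsin1 deltaUIM-ECFP is a mammalian expression plasmid built on the Clontech pECFP-N1 backbone (about 4.7 kb without insert). It is maintained as a high-copy plasmid in E. coli under kanamycin selection. The same resistance cassette provides neomycin resistance, so transfected mammalian cells can be selected with G418. The record does not name the promoter. However, the listed CMV-Forward sequencing primer fits the CMV immediate-early promoter that normally drives expression in the N1 vector series.

The insert is a roughly 1.5 kb fragment of rat (R. norvegicus) epsin 1 (Epn1) cDNA, cloned between the HindIII and AgeI sites upstream of the backbone's ECFP coding sequence. The protein is therefore made with enhanced cyan fluorescent protein fused to its C terminus. The "deltaUIM" name indicates a deletion mutant lacking the ubiquitin-interacting motifs, the region through which epsin binds ubiquitinated cargo. The exact deletion boundaries are not recorded. The rat epsin 1 cDNA came from a plasmid supplied by another laboratory.

The associated publication identifies epsin 1 as a cargo-specific adaptor for clathrin-mediated endocytosis of influenza virus. This suggests the construct is used to express a fluorescently trackable, UIM-deficient epsin 1 in cultured mammalian cells. Such a mutant allows testing by live-cell imaging of whether ubiquitin binding is needed for epsin recruitment and for cargo or virus uptake. No feature table was provided, so element positions and the status of the cloning sites cannot be confirmed.
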