>Addgene plasmid #20973 | Epsin1 deltaUIM-ECFP | addgene partial sequence | sequence record 26880 | 20973 with CMV-F
ATTAGCAGAGCNGGTTNGTGAACCGTCAGATCCGCTAGCGCTACCGGACTCAGATCTCGAGCTCAAGCTT
GCCACCATGNTCGACATCATCGCTGCGGCGTCAGATGAAGAATATCGTCCACAACTACTCAGAGGCAGAG
ATCAAGGTCCGGGAGGCCACAAGCAATGATCCCTGGGGCCCATCCAGCTCCCTCATGTCAGAGATTGCTG
ACCTCACCTACAATGTTGTGGCCTTCTCCGAGATTATGAGCATGATCTGGAAGCGGCTCAACGACCATGG
CAAGAATTGGAGGCACGTCTACAAGGCCATGACGTTGATGGAGTACCTCATCAAGACTGGCTCTGAGCGT
GTATCACAACAGTGCAAAGAGAACATGTATGCTGTGCAGACGCTGAAGGACTTCCAATATGTGGACCGTG
ATGGCAAGGACCAGGGTGTGAATGTGCGGGAGAAGGCCAAGCAGCTGGTGGCTTTGCTGCGTGATGAGGA
TCGGCTTCGGGAGGAGCGCGCCCACGCGCTCAAGACCAAGGAGAAACTGGCACAGACTGCCACGGCTTCC
TCAGCAGCTGTGGGCTCTGGACCACCTCCCGAGGCGGAGCAGGCATGGCCACAGAGCAGCGGGGAGGAGT
CATCTCTTATGGATCTTGCTGACGTCTTCACAACCCCAGCCCCTCCACAGGCCTCAGACCCTTGGGGGGG
CCCGGCATCTGTGCCTACTGCTGTCCTGTGGCTGCTGCTGCCTCAGACCTTGGGGGCACCTGCTGTCCTC
ANTGCGATCTGGGGTGTGCACCCCNCCCANCTCNGGANCTTGGAGCTGACCCTAGGGCNTTNTACCTTGG
GGGGNCCCCNCTGCCTGNAGGGCCCCTTACCN
