>Addgene plasmid #20973 | Epsin1 deltaUIM-ECFP | addgene partial sequence | sequence record 26881 | 20973 with EGFP-N
GCTCCTCGCCCTTGCTCACCATGGTGGCGACCGGTAGGAGGAAGGGGTTAGTGTTGGGGGCTGGGGGACC
CGGGGGCATCATGGGGGGCAGGCCAGGGCCTCCACCAAGAGGAGAGATGTAGGTGGGTGGCGCTCCAGGA
ACTGGGGGCACAGGACTGAGACGGAGCTGGTTCAGGGTGAGCGTTGCAGGGGGTGCTGGCTGGAAAGGAT
TGGTGACGGAGGGGCCGGTGGCCGGAGCTCCACTTGGAAGGAATGGGTTGGAAGCCTTGGCTCCTGGCGG
TGTAGGGCCTGGTCGGCTCACCAGTGAGTCCAAGTCCACAAGGGCTGCATTAGGGCCTAGGAATGACTCC
GGAGTCTTCCGTGTTGGCGGGGTAGGAGTTGGGGTTGCCGCAGGAGGGGGACTCCCCACAGACTCAGCCA
GAGATCCCCCAACCCCACTCATGTCGAATGCCCCGGGGCTGCGAGCAGGAACCTCCCCTGCGAGCAACTC
CAATTCCCCTGTGCTGCTCCCAGAGGTTGGCAGGGCAGTGCGGAGTCGGTCGAAGTCTGAGAACTCATCG
GGCTCAGTGTCAAAGCCCCCAACTGCAGTGCCATTGCTGCTGGGCTTTGCAGGTGAACCTCCCCAAGGGT
CTGAGAAAGCTGGGGCAGGTGCCCAGGGGTCAGAAGATGGGGGTCCACTGACAGGGGCCCCACCATCAGC
GCTTCCCCACGGGTCAGATGTGGGCCCCTCTCCAGCTGC
